>Addgene plasmid #204621 | pPV-EF1a-EGxxFP(DMDex45_10)-iP-A | addgene full sequence | sequence record 404745 | Addgene NGS Result
GAAAAGTGCCACCTGACGTCATCTGTTAACATTATACGCGTTTAACCCTAGAAAGATAATCATATTGTGA
CGTACGTTAAAGATAATCATGCGTAAAATTGACGCATGTGTTTTATCGGTCTGTATATCGAGGTTTATTT
ATTAATTTGAATAGATATTAAGTTTTATTATATTTACACTTACATACTAATAATAAATTCAACAAACAAT
TTATTTATGTTTATTTATTTATTAAAAAAAAACAAAAACTCAAAATTTCTTCTATAAAGTAACAAAACTT
TTAAACATTCTCTCTTTTACAAAAATAAACTTATTTTGTACTTTAAAAACAGTCATGTTGTATTATAAAA
TAAGTAATTAGCTTAACCTATACATAATAGAAACAAATTATACTTATTAGTCAGTCAGAAACAACTTTGG
CACATATCAATATTATGCTCTGCTAGCGTTTAAACCCGGGCGATCGCTCTAGACTAGTGCGGCCGCTGCA
GAAGCTTTGCAAAGATGGATAAAGTTTTAAACAGAGAGGAATCTTTGCAGCTAATGGACCTTCTAGGTCT
TGAAAGGAGTGGGAATTGGCTCCGGTGCCCGTCAGTGGGCAGAGCGCACATCGCCCACAGTCCCCGAGAA
GTTGGGGGGAGGGGTCGGCAATTGAACCGGTGCCTAGAGAAGGTGGCGCGGGGTAAACTGGGAAAGTGAT
GTCGTGTACTGGCTCCGCCTTTTTCCCGAGGGTGGGGGAGAACCGTATATAAGTGCAGTAGTCGCCGTGA
ACGTTCTTTTTCGCAACGGGTTTGCCGCCAGAACACAGGTAAGTGCCGTGTGTGGTTCCCGCGGGCCTGG
CCTCTTTACGGGTTATGGCCCTTGCGTGCCTTGAATTACTTCCACCTGGCTGCAGTACGTGATTCTTGAT
CCCGAGCTTCGGGTTGGAAGTGGGTGGGAGAGTTCGAGGCCTTGCGCTTAAGGAGCCCCTTCGCCTCGTG
CTTGAGTTGAGGCCTGGCCTGGGCGCTGGGGCCGCCGCGTGCGAATCTGGTGGCACCTTCGCGCCTGTCT
CGCTGCTTTCGATAAGTCTCTAGCCATTTAAAATTTTTGATGACCTGCTGCGACGCTTTTTTTCTGGCAA
GATAGTCTTGTAAATGCGGGCCAAGATCTGCACACTGGTATTTCGGTTTTTGGGGCCGCGGGCGGCGACG
GGGCCCGTGCGTCCCAGCGCACATGTTCGGCGAGGCGGGGCCTGCGAGCGCGGCCACCGAGAATCGGACG
GGGGTAGTCTCAAGCTGGCCGGCCTGCTCTGGTGCCTGGCCTCGCGCCGCCGTGTATCGCCCCGCCCTGG
GCGGCAAGGCTGGCCCGGTCGGCACCAGTTGCGTGAGCGGAAAGATGGCCGCTTCCCGGCCCTGCTGCAG
GGAGCTCAAAATGGAGGACGCGGCGCTCGGGAGAGCGGGCGGGTGAGTCACCCACACAAAGGAAAAGGGC
CTTTCCGTCCTCAGCCGTCGCTTCATGTGACTCCACGGAGTACCGGGCGCCGTCCAGGCACCTCGATTAG
TTCTCGAGCTTTTGGAGTACGTCGTCTTTAGGTTGGGGGGAGGGGTTTTATGCGATGGAGTTTCCCCACA
CTGAGTGGGTGGAGACTGAAGTTAGGCCAGCTTGGCACTTGATGTAATTCTCCTTGGAATTTGCCCTTTT
TGAGTTTGGATCTTGGTTCATTCTCAAGCCTCAGACAGTGGTTCAAAGTTTTTTTCTTCCATTTCAGGTG
TCGTGAGGAATTAGCGGTGGCGGCCATCACAAGTTTGTACAAAAAAGCAGGCTGGCGCCGGAACCAATTC
AGTCGACGGTACCGCGGGCCCGGGATCCACCGGTCGCCACCATGGTGAGCAAGGGCGAGGAGCTGTTCAC
CGGGGTGGTGCCCATCCTGGTCGAGCTGGACGGCGACGTAAACGGCCACAAGTTCAGCGTGTCCGGCGAG
GGCGAGGGCGATGCCACCTACGGCAAGCTGACCCTGAAGTTCATCTGCACCACCGGCAAGCTGCCCGTGC
CCTGGCCCACCCTCGTGACCACCCTGACCTACGGCGTGCAGTGCTTCAGCCGCTACCCCGACCACATGAA
GCGCCACGACTTCTTCAAGTCCGCCATGCCCGAAGGCTACGTCCAGGAGCGCACCATCTTCTTCAAGGAC
GACGGCAACTACAAGACCCGCGCCGAGGTGAAGTTCGAGGGCGACACCCTGGTGAACCGCATCGAGCTGA
AGGGCATCGACTTCAAGGAGGACGGCAACATCCTGGGGCACAAGCTGGAGTACAACTACAACAGCCACAA
CGTCTATATCATGGCCGACAAGCAGAAGAACGGCATCAAGGTGAACTTCAAGACCCGCCACAACATCGAG
GACGGCGGTCTCTGTCGAGCCATGGGCATTCAAGAGAGTATGGCCAGGACAGCTTGTGAATAGTTCAGTA
ACTGTGCATAGTTTTATATTCATTGTGAGGCACCGTGTCACCGGTTTGCTGATTTACAGAGTATTTTAAT
TGCTAACTGTATGCTACCAAAATTTCCAGTATTCGAAAATAATTTTGCTTGAATGTAGAAAAAGAAAAAA
GCCAAGAAATGTATGTGAAACGAGAGTCTAAGGGAGCTTTACCTCAGTCTCAGAAAACATGCATTCCTTC
CTTCATTTAGGAAGCATGTACTGGGGTCTACTGTCAGCTTGCTATTGTGTCAAGGAGTAGGAGAATACAA
AAATATTAGAGAATATGAATCACATCTATTAGGAGAGTTTTCTACATACGCACATTATTCTGTCAGTGAC
ATAAGGATTTGAGTCATTCAGATTTAAATACGGTAGGTACCTCAAGTTCTCAGATATTATTTCATTTTCT
AAGGTTCGTATTTAGTTAATATGTTATTTTAATGGCCTTACAAATTCTAGATTATCTTTTTTAAAAAGTT
AAATAGAACGTAATTGCCATTTTTATTTAATGGTAAAAAGCATTTTTGTTTTTGTGTGTACTTGGTTGTA
ATATTCTCCTTTTCAATTGAGCTATTTTTCTGATACTTTACTCTTAAAATTTCATTCAGGAAAAAAGTAA
ACAATATTTAAGCTTGACAATCATAAAAATGCTCTGGTGACTATAGATTATTTTAAAATTTATTACTGTA
GCTTAGGGATATCTTGATGGGATGCTCCTGAAAGCAATTAATTCTCAGTTTTTTGTGGCTTCTAATGCAA
AATACATTGACGCAGACAGAATTTGAAATGAATTTTCTTCTAATATAGCAATTAATTTTATTTAAATATC
TCTAGAGTTTTTTTTTAATACTGTGACTAACCTATGTTTGTTCGCTACCGTGAGACCTAGACCTACGGCG
TGCAGTGCTTCAGCCGCTACCCCGACCACATGAAGCGCCACGACTTCTTCAAGTCCGCCATGCCCGAAGG
CTACGTCCAGGAGCGCACCATCTTCTTCAAGGACGACGGCAACTACAAGACCCGCGCCGAGGTGAAGTTC
GAGGGCGACACCCTGGTGAACCGCATCGAGCTGAAGGGCATCGACTTCAAGGAGGACGGCAACATCCTGG
GGCACAAGCTGGAGTACAACTACAACAGCCACAACGTCTATATCATGGCCGACAAGCAGAAGAACGGCAT
CAAGGTGAACTTCAAGACCCGCCACAACATCGAGGACGGCAGCGTGCAGCTCGCCGACCACTACCAGCAG
AACACCCCCATCGGCGACGGCCCCGTGCTGCTGCCCGACAACCACTACCTGAGCACCCAGTCCGCCCTGA
GCAAAGACCCCAACGAGAAGCGCGATCACATGGTCCTGCTGGAGTTCGTGACCGCCGCCGGGATCACTCA
CGGCATGGACGAGCTGTACAAGTAAAGCGGCCGCACTCGAGATATCTAGACCCAGCTTTCTTGTACAAAG
TGGTGATCTAGCTAAAACGCGGCCTCGAATCGAATTCCGCCCCCCCCCCTCTCCCTCCCCCCCCCCTAAC
GTTACTGGCCGAAGCCGCTTGGAATAAGGCCGGTGTGCGTTTGTCTATATGTTATTTTCCACCATATTGC
CGTCTTTTGGCAATGTGAGGGCCCGGAAACCTGGCCCTGTCTTCTTGACGAGCATTCCTAGGGGTCTTTC
CCCTCTCGCCAAAGGAATGCAAGGTCTGTTGAATGTCGTGAAGGAAGCAGTTCCTCTGGAAGCTTCTTGA
AGACAAACAACGTCTGTAGCGACCCTTTGCAGGCAGCGGAACCCCCCACCTGGCGACAGGTGCCTCTGCG
GCCAAAAGCCACGTGTATAAGATACACCTGCAAAGGCGGCACAACCCCAGTGCCACGTTGTGAGTTGGAT
AGTTGTGGAAAGAGTCAAATGGCTCTCCTCAAGCGTATTCAACAAGGGGCTGAAGGATGCCCAGAAGGTA
CCCCATTGTATGGGATCTGATCTGGGGCCTCGGTGCACATGCTTTACATGTGTTTAGTCGAGGTTAAAAA
AACGTCTAGGCCCCCCGAACCACGGGGACGTGGTTTTCCTTTGAAAAACACGATGATAATATGGCCACAA
CCATGACCGAGTACAAGCCCACGGTGCGCCTCGCCACCCGCGACGACGTCCCCAGGGCCGTACGCACCCT
CGCCGCCGCGTTCGCCGACTACCCCGCCACGCGCCACACCGTCGATCCGGACCGCCACATCGAGCGGGTC
ACCGAGCTGCAAGAACTCTTCCTCACGCGCGTCGGGCTCGACATCGGCAAGGTGTGGGTCGCGGACGACG
GCGCCGCGGTGGCGGTCTGGACCACGCCGGAGAGCGTCGAAGCGGGGGCGGTGTTCGCCGAGATCGGCCC
GCGCATGGCCGAGTTGAGCGGTTCCCGGCTGGCCGCGCAGCAACAGATGGAAGGCCTCCTGGCGCCGCAC
CGGCCCAAGGAGCCCGCGTGGTTCCTGGCCACCGTCGGCGTCTCGCCCGACCACCAGGGCAAGGGTCTGG
GCAGCGCCGTCGTGCTCCCCGGAGTGGAGGCGGCCGAGCGCGCCGGGGTGCCCGCCTTCCTGGAGACCTC
CGCGCCCCGCAACCTCCCCTTCTACGAGCGGCTCGGCTTCACCGTCACCGCCGACGTCGAGGTGCCCGAA
GGACCGCGCACCTGGTGCATGACCCGCAAGCCCGGTGCCTGACGCCCGCCCCACGACCCGCAGCGCCCGA
CCGAAAGGAGCGCACGACCCCATGCATCGATTCGAATGTACAGATCTGGATCCTAGGCTTAAGTATACCT
CGAGTTAAATTCACTCCTCAGGTGCAGGCTGCCTATCAGAAGGTGGTGGCTGGTGTGGCCAATGCCCTGG
CTCACAAATACCACTGAGATCTTTTTCCCTCTGCCAAAAATTATGGGGACATCATGAAGCCCCTTGAGCA
TCTGACTTCTGGCTAATAAAGGAAATTTATTTTCATTGCAATAGTGTGTTGGAATTTTTTGTGTCTCTCA
CTCGGAAGGACATATGGGAGGGCAAATCATTTAAAACATCAGAATGAGTATTTGGTTTAGAGTTTGGCAA
CATATGCCCATATGCTGGCTGCCATGAACAAAGGTTGGCTATAAAGAGGTCATCAGTATATGAAACAGCC
CCCTGCTGTCCATTCCTTATTCCATAGAAAAGCCTTGACTTGAGGTTAGATTTTTTTTATATTTTGTTTT
GTGTTATTTTTTTCTTTAACATCCCTAAAATTTTCCTTACATGTTTTACTAGCCAGATTTTTCCTCCTCT
CCTGACTACTCCCAGTCATAGCTGTCCCTCTTCTCTTATGGAGATCCCTCGACTTAATTAACCAACAAGC
TCGTCATCGCTTTGCAGAAGAGCAGAGAGGATATGCTCATCGTCTAAAGAACTACCCATTTTATTATATA
TTAGTCACGATATCTATAACAAGAAAATATATATATAATAAGTTATCACGTAAGTAGAACATGAAATAAC
AATATAATTATCGTATGAGTTAAATCTTAAAAGTCACGTAAAAGATAATCATGCGTCATTTTGACTCACG
CGGTCGTTATAGTTCAAAATCAGTGACACTTACCGCATTGACAAGCACGCCTCACGGGAGCTCCAAGCGG
CGACTGAGATGTCCTAAATGCACAGCGACGGATTCGCGCTATTTAGAAAGAGAGAGCAATATTTCAAGAA
TGCATGCGTCAATTTTACGCAGACTATCTTTCTAGGGTTAATACGTATAATACATATGATTCAGCTGCAT
TAATGAATCGGCCAACGCGCGGGGAGAGGCGGTTTGCGTATTGGGCGCTCTTCCGCTTCCTCGCTCACTG
ACTCGCTGCGCTCGGTCGTTCGGCTGCGGCGAGCGGTATCAGCTCACTCAAAGGCGGTAATACGGTTATC
CACAGAATCAGGGGATAACGCAGGAAAGAACATGTGAGCAAAAGGCCAGCAAAAGGCCAGGAACCGTAAA
AAGGCCGCGTTGCTGGCGTTTTTCCATAGGCTCCGCCCCCCTGACGAGCATCACAAAAATCGACGCTCAA
GTCAGAGGTGGCGAAACCCGACAGGACTATAAAGATACCAGGCGTTTCCCCCTGGAAGCTCCCTCGTGCG
CTCTCCTGTTCCGACCCTGCCGCTTACCGGATACCTGTCCGCCTTTCTCCCTTCGGGAAGCGTGGCGCTT
TCTCATAGCTCACGCTGTAGGTATCTCAGTTCGGTGTAGGTCGTTCGCTCCAAGCTGGGCTGTGTGCACG
AACCCCCCGTTCAGCCCGACCGCTGCGCCTTATCCGGTAACTATCGTCTTGAGTCCAACCCGGTAAGACA
CGACTTATCGCCACTGGCAGCAGCCACTGGTAACAGGATTAGCAGAGCGAGGTATGTAGGCGGTGCTACA
GAGTTCTTGAAGTGGTGGCCTAACTACGGCTACACTAGAAGAACAGTATTTGGTATCTGCGCTCTGCTGA
AGCCAGTTACCTTCGGAAAAAGAGTTGGTAGCTCTTGATCCGGCAAACAAACCACCGCTGGTAGCGGTGG
TTTTTTTGTTTGCAAGCAGCAGATTACGCGCAGAAAAAAAGGATCTCAAGAAGATCCTTTGATCTTTTCT
ACGGGGTCTGACGCTCAGTGGAACGAAAACTCACGTTAAGGGATTTTGGTCATGAGATTATCAAAAAGGA
TCTTCACCTAGATCCTTTTAAATTAAAAATGAAGTTTTAAATCAATCTAAAGTATATATGAGTAAACTTG
GTCTGACAGTTACCAATGCTTAATCAGTGAGGCACCTATCTCAGCGATCTGTCTATTTCGTTCATCCATA
GTTGCCTGACTCCCCGTCGTGTAGATAACTACGATACGGGAGGGCTTACCATCTGGCCCCAGTGCTGCAA
TGATACCGCGAGACCCACGCTCACCGGCTCCAGATTTATCAGCAATAAACCAGCCAGCCGGAAGGGCCGA
GCGCAGAAGTGGTCCTGCAACTTTATCCGCCTCCATCCAGTCTATTAATTGTTGCCGGGAAGCTAGAGTA
AGTAGTTCGCCAGTTAATAGTTTGCGCAACGTTGTTGCCATTGCTACAGGCATCGTGGTGTCACGCTCGT
CGTTTGGTATGGCTTCATTCAGCTCCGGTTCCCAACGATCAAGGCGAGTTACATGATCCCCCATGTTGTG
CAAAAAAGCGGTTAGCTCCTTCGGTCCTCCGATCGTTGTCAGAAGTAAGTTGGCCGCAGTGTTATCACTC
ATGGTTATGGCAGCACTGCATAATTCTCTTACTGTCATGCCATCCGTAAGATGCTTTTCTGTGACTGGTG
AGTACTCAACCAAGTCATTCTGAGAATAGTGTATGCGGCGACCGAGTTGCTCTTGCCCGGCGTCAATACG
GGATAATACCGCGCCACATAGCAGAACTTTAAAAGTGCTCATCATTGGAAAACGTTCTTCGGGGCGAAAA
CTCTCAAGGATCTTACCGCTGTTGAGATCCAGTTCGATGTAACCCACTCGTGCACCCAACTGATCTTCAG
CATCTTTTACTTTCACCAGCGTTTCTGGGTGAGCAAAAACAGGAAGGCAAAATGCCGCAAAAAAGGGAAT
AAGGGCGACACGGAAATGTTGAATACTCATACTCTTCCTTTTTCAATATTATTGAAGCATTTATCAGGGT
TATTGTCTCATGAGCGGATACATATTTGAATGTATTTAGAAAAATAAACAAATAGGGGTTCCGCGCACAT
TTCCCC
Features (pLannotate 1.2.2; 15 found; start..end, strand, type, name):
    505..571     +  CDS            small t antigen (fragment): SV40 (simian virus 40) small t antigen
    578..1756    +  promoter       EF-1α promoter: strong constitutive promoter for human elongation factor EF-1α
   1779..1803    +  protein_bind   attB1: mutant version of attB; recombination site for the Gateway® BP reaction BP Clonase™
   1820..1848    +  misc_feature   MCS (fragment): multiple cloning site
   1868..2386    +  CDS            (3-F)Tyr-EGFP (fragment): (3-F)Tyr-EGFP is a basic (constitutively fluorescent) green fluorescent protein published in 2004, derived from Aequorea victoria.
   3345..3875    +  CDS            mEmerald (fragment): brightly fluorescent monomeric variant of GFP mammalian codon-optimized
   3900..3924    -  protein_bind   attB2: mutant version of attB; recombination site for the Gateway® BP reaction BP Clonase™
   4077..4539    +  misc_feature   IRES: internal ribosome entry site (IRES) of the encephalomyocarditis virus (EMCV)
   4553..5152    +  CDS            PuroR: puromycin N-acetyltransferase; pac from Streptomyces alboniger; confers resistance to puromycin
   5260..5334    +  CDS            HBB (fragment): HBB_PONPY - Experimental evidence at transcript level: Swiss-Prot protein existence level 2. Involved in oxygen transport from the lung to the various peripheral tissues. From Pongo pygmaeus (Bornean orangutan).
   5405..5460    +  polyA_signal   β-globin poly(A) signal: rabbit β-globin polyadenylation signal (Gil and Proudfoot, 1987)
   6222..6278    -  CDS            lacI (fragment): lac repressor; lacI; The lac repressor binds to the lac operator to inhibit transcription in E. coli. This inhibition can be relieved by adding lactose or isopropyl-β-D-thiogalactopyranoside (IPTG).
   6461..7049    -  rep_origin     ori: high-copy-number ColE1/pMB1/pBR322/pUC origin of replication
   7220..8080    -  CDS            AmpR: β-lactamase; bla; confers resistance to ampicillin, carbenicillin, and related antibiotics
   8081..8185    -  promoter       AmpR promoter: bla
