[The description below was written by a language model from this plasmid's Addgene catalogue record and pLannotate feature annotations shown in this document.]
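Description:
pPV-EF1a-EGxxFP(DMDex45_10)-iP-A is a mammalian expression plasmid of about 8.2 kb, built on the pPV backbone, that serves as a single-strand annealing (SSA) reporter for CRISPR nuclease activity. It is propagated in E. coli through a high-copy ColE1/pUC-type origin and an ampicillin resistance gene (β-lactamase with its own promoter). In mammalian cells it can be selected with puromycin.

The payload is a single transcription unit driven by the strong constitutive human EF-1α promoter. Between Gateway attB1 and attB2 sites lies a split "EGxxFP" cassette. The annotation detects two partial GFP-family coding fragments, one of roughly 520 bp and one of roughly 530 bp, separated by about 1 kb of unannotated sequence. According to the catalogue entry, this corresponds to a target region from human DMD intron 44, upstream of exon 45. In reporters of this design the two EGFP fragments share an overlapping stretch, so the intact plasmid yields no functional fluorescent protein. When a nuclease cuts or degrades the intervening target, the repeated segments can anneal and restore a complete EGFP open reading frame. Green fluorescence therefore reports cleavage activity.

Downstream, an EMCV IRES links a puromycin N-acetyltransferase gene to the same transcript (the "iP" in the name), and a rabbit β-globin polyadenylation signal terminates it. Small annotated fragments (SV40 small t, lacI, HBB) appear to be backbone or 3′ UTR remnants.

The stated use is to monitor the activity of crRNAs directed at the DMD exon 45 region. The associated work used a dual CRISPR-Cas3 system to induce multi-exon skipping in patient-derived iPSCs.
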