Addgene plasmid #204621: pPV-EF1a-EGxxFP(DMDex45_10)-iP-A
Purpose: Single-strand annealing (SSA) vector for monitoring crRNA(DMDex45)'s activity. DMD intron 44 region (upstream of exon 45)
Depositing lab: Akitsu Hotta. Publication: Dual CRISPR-Cas3 system for inducing multi-exon skipping in DMD patient-derived iPSCs. Kita Y, Okuzaki Y, Naoe Y, Lee J, Bang U, Okawa N, Ichiki A, Jonouchi T, Sakurai H, Kojima Y, Hotta A. Stem Cell Reports. 2023 Sep 12;18(9):1753-1765. doi: 10.1016/j.stemcr.2023.07.007. Epub 2023 Aug 24. PubMed 37625413.
Backbone
  Vector backbone: pPV
  Backbone size w/o insert (bp): 6200
  Vector type: Mammalian Expression
  Selectable markers: Puromycin
Growth in bacteria
  Bacterial resistance: Ampicillin, 100 μg/mL
  Growth temperature: 37°C
  Growth strain: DH5alpha
  Copy number: High Copy
Gene/Insert
  Gene/Insert name: EGFP
  Species: Synthetic
  Insert size (bp): 2000
  Promoter: EF1a
  Cloning method: Ligation Independent Cloning
  Sequencing primers: 5′ GCGGTCTCTGTCAGCcatgggcattcaagagagtatgg; 3′ AGGTCTCACGGTAGCgaacaaacataggttagtcacag
Terms and licenses: Academic/Nonprofit Terms; Industry Terms: Not Available to Industry
How to cite: pPV-EF1a-EGxxFP(DMDex45_10)-iP-A was a gift from Akitsu Hotta (Addgene plasmid # 204621 ; http://n2t.net/addgene:204621 ; RRID:Addgene_204621)
